>Addgene plasmid #143219 | TFORF0485 | addgene full sequence | sequence record 396091 | Addgene NGS Result
TTAATGTAGTCTTATGCAATACTCTTGTAGTCTTGCAACATGGTAACGATGAGTTAGCAACATGCCTTAC
AAGGAGAGAAAAAGCACCGTGCATGCCGATTGGTGGAAGTAAGGTGGTACGATCGTGCCTTATTAGGAAG
GCAACAGACGGGTCTGACATGGATTGGACGAACCACTGAATTGCCGCATTGCAGAGATATTGTATTTAAG
TGCCTAGCTCGATACATAAACGGGTCTCTCTGGTTAGACCAGATCTGAGCCTGGGAGCTCTCTGGCTAAC
TAGGGAACCCACTGCTTAAGCCTCAATAAAGCTTGCCTTGAGTGCTTCAAGTAGTGTGTGCCCGTCTGTT
GTGTGACTCTGGTAACTAGAGATCCCTCAGACCCTTTTAGTCAGTGTGGAAAATCTCTAGCAGTGGCGCC
CGAACAGGGACTTGAAAGCGAAAGGGAAACCAGAGGAGCTCTCTCGACGCAGGACTCGGCTTGCTGAAGC
GCGCACGGCAAGAGGCGAGGGGCGGCGACTGGTGAGTACGCCAAAAATTTTGACTAGCGGAGGCTAGAAG
GAGAGAGATGGGTGCGAGAGCGTCAGTATTAAGCGGGGGAGAATTAGATCGCGATGGGAAAAAATTCGGT
TAAGGCCAGGGGGAAAGAAAAAATATAAATTAAAACATATAGTATGGGCAAGCAGGGAGCTAGAACGATT
CGCAGTTAATCCTGGCCTGTTAGAAACATCAGAAGGCTGTAGACAAATACTGGGACAGCTACAACCATCC
CTTCAGACAGGATCAGAAGAACTTAGATCATTATATAATACAGTAGCAACCCTCTATTGTGTGCATCAAA
GGATAGAGATAAAAGACACCAAGGAAGCTTTAGACAAGATAGAGGAAGAGCAAAACAAAAGTAAGACCAC
CGCACAGCAAGCGGCCGCTGATCTTCAGACCTGGAGGAGGAGATATGAGGGACAATTGGAGAAGTGAATT
ATATAAATATAAAGTAGTAAAAATTGAACCATTAGGAGTAGCACCCACCAAGGCAAAGAGAAGAGTGGTG
CAGAGAGAAAAAAGAGCAGTGGGAATAGGAGCTTTGTTCCTTGGGTTCTTGGGAGCAGCAGGAAGCACTA
TGGGCGCAGCGTCAATGACGCTGACGGTACAGGCCAGACAATTATTGTCTGGTATAGTGCAGCAGCAGAA
CAATTTGCTGAGGGCTATTGAGGCGCAACAGCATCTGTTGCAACTCACAGTCTGGGGCATCAAGCAGCTC
CAGGCAAGAATCCTGGCTGTGGAAAGATACCTAAAGGATCAACAGCTCCTGGGGATTTGGGGTTGCTCTG
GAAAACTCATTTGCACCACTGCTGTGCCTTGGAATGCTAGTTGGAGTAATAAATCTCTGGAACAGATTTG
GAATCACACGACCTGGATGGAGTGGGACAGAGAAATTAACAATTACACAAGCTTAATACACTCCTTAATT
GAAGAATCGCAAAACCAGCAAGAAAAGAATGAACAAGAATTATTGGAATTAGATAAATGGGCAAGTTTGT
GGAATTGGTTTAACATAACAAATTGGCTGTGGTATATAAAATTATTCATAATGATAGTAGGAGGCTTGGT
AGGTTTAAGAATAGTTTTTGCTGTACTTTCTATAGTGAATAGAGTTAGGCAGGGATATTCACCATTATCG
TTTCAGACCCACCTCCCAACCCCGAGGGGACCCATGCATTGCATCTCAATTAGTCAGCAACCAGGTGTGG
AAAGTCCCCAGGCTCCCCAGCAGGCAGAAGTATGCAAAGCATGCGTCTCAATTAGTCAGCAACCATAGTC
CCGCCCCTAACTCCGCCCATCCCGCCCCTAACTCCGCCCAGTTCCGCCCATTCTCCGCCCCATGGCTGAC
TAATTTTTTTTATTTATGCAGAGGCCGAGGCCGCCTCGGCCTCTGAGCTATTCCAGAAGTAGTGAGGAGG
CTTTTTTGGAGGCCTAGGCTTTTGCAAAAAGCTTTCTAGAGGTACCACCGGAGCTTACCATGACCGAGTA
CAAGCCCACGGTGCGCCTCGCCACCCGCGACGACGTCCCCAGGGCCGTACGCACCCTCGCCGCCGCGTTC
GCCGACTACCCCGCCACGCGCCACACCGTCGATCCGGACCGCCACATCGAGCGGGTCACCGAGCTGCAAG
AACTCTTCCTCACGCGCGTCGGGCTCGACATCGGCAAGGTGTGGGTCGCGGACGACGGCGCCGCCGTGGC
GGTCTGGACCACGCCGGAGAGCGTCGAAGCGGGGGCGGTGTTCGCCGAGATCGGCCCGCGCATGGCCGAG
TTGAGCGGTTCCCGGCTGGCCGCGCAGCAACAGATGGAAGGCCTCCTGGCGCCGCACCGGCCCAAGGAGC
CCGCGTGGTTCCTGGCCACCGTCGGCGTCTCGCCCGACCACCAGGGCAAGGGTCTGGGCAGCGCCGTCGT
GCTCCCCGGAGTGGAGGCGGCCGAGCGCGCCGGGGTGCCCGCCTTCCTGGAGACCTCCGCGCCCCGCAAC
CTCCCCTTCTACGAGCGGCTCGGCTTCACCGTCACCGCCGACGTCGAGGTGCCCGAAGGACCGCGCACCT
GGTGCATGACCCGCAAGCCCGGTGCCAGTTAACGAATTCTAGATCTTGAGACAAATGGCAGTATTCATCC
ACAATTTTAAAAGAAAAGGGGGGATTGGGGGGTACAGTGCAGGGGAAAGAATAGTAGACATAATAGCAAC
AGACATACAAACTAAAGAATTACAAAAACAAATTACAAAAATTCAAAATTTTCGGGTTTATTACAGGGAC
AGCAGAGATCCACTTTGGCGCCGGCTCGAGGCCTGCAGGTGCAAAGATGGATAAAGTTTTAAACAGAGAG
GAATCTTTGCAGCTAATGGACCTTCTAGGTCTTGAAAGGAGTGGGAATTGGCTCCGGTGCCCGTCAGTGG
GCAGAGCGCACATCGCCCACAGTCCCCGAGAAGTTGGGGGGAGGGGTCGGCAATTGAACCGGTGCCTAGA
GAAGGTGGCGCGGGGTAAACTGGGAAAGTGATGTCGTGTACTGGCTCCGCCTTTTTCCCGAGGGTGGGGG
AGAACCGTATATAAGTGCAGTAGTCGCCGTGAACGTTCTTTTTCGCAACGGGTTTGCCGCCAGAACACAG
GTAAGTGCCGTGTGTGGTTCCCGCGGGCCTGGCCTCTTTACGGGTTATGGCCCTTGCGTGCCTTGAATTA
CTTCCACCTGGCTGCAGTACGTGATTCTTGATCCCGAGCTTCGGGTTGGAAGTGGGTGGGAGAGTTCGAG
GCCTTGCGCTTAAGGAGCCCCTTCGCCTCGTGCTTGAGTTGAGGCCTGGCCTGGGCGCTGGGGCCGCCGC
GTGCGAATCTGGTGGCACCTTCGCGCCTGTCTCGCTGCTTTCGATAAGTCTCTAGCCATTTAAAATTTTT
GATGACCTGCTGCGACGCTTTTTTTCTGGCAAGATAGTCTTGTAAATGCGGGCCAAGATCTGCACACTGG
TATTTCGGTTTTTGGGGCCGCGGGCGGCGACGGGGCCCGTGCGTCCCAGCGCACATGTTCGGCGAGGCGG
GGCCTGCGAGCGCGGCCACCGAGAATCGGACGGGGGTAGTCTCAAGCTGGCCGGCCTGCTCTGGTGCCTG
GCCTCGCGCCGCCGTGTATCGCCCCGCCCTGGGCGGCAAGGCTGGCCCGGTCGGCACCAGTTGCGTGAGC
GGAAAGATGGCCGCTTCCCGGCCCTGCTGCAGGGAGCTCAAAATGGAGGACGCGGCGCTCGGGAGAGCGG
GCGGGTGAGTCACCCACACAAAGGAAAAGGGCCTTTCCGTCCTCAGCCGTCGCTTCATGTGACTCCACGG
AGTACCGGGCGCCGTCCAGGCACCTCGATTAGTTCTCGAGCTTTTGGAGTACGTCGTCTTTAGGTTGGGG
GGAGGGGTTTTATGCGATGGAGTTTCCCCACACTGAGTGGGTGGAGACTGAAGTTAGGCCAGCTTGGCAC
TTGATGTAATTCTCCTTGGAATTTGCCCTTTTTGAGTTTGGATCTTGGTTCATTCTCAAGCCTCAGACAG
TGGTTCAAAGTTTTTTTCTTCCATTTCAGGTGTCGTGAGGCTAGCACCGCCACCATGGTCAGGCCCCAGG
ATACTGTGGCGTATGAGGACCTGTCTGAGGACTATACTCAGAAGAAATGGAAAGGTCTCGCACTCAGTCA
GAGAGCCCTGCACTGGAACATGATGCTGGAAAATGACCGTAGCATGGCTTCTTTGGGTAGGAACATGATG
GAGAGTTCAGAGCTGACTCCGAAGCAGGAAATTTTTAAAGGATCAGAGTCATCTAATAGCACATCAGGGG
GACTCTTTGGGGTGGTTCCTGGGGGAACAGAGACTGGAGATGTTTGTGAAGATACCTTCAAAGAGTTAGA
AGGACAACCCTCAAATGAAGAAGGGAGCAGACTAGAAAGTGATTTCTTGGAAATAATAGATGAGGATAAG
AAAAAATCCACAAAAGACAGATATGAGGAATATAAGGAAGTTGAGGAACATCCACCTCTGTCTTCCAGTC
CTGTTGAACATGAAGGAGTTTTAAAGGGACAGAAATCCTATCGATGTGATGAATGTGGCAAAGCTTTTTA
TTGGAGTTCGCACCTCATTGGTCATCGGAGAATCCACACTGGAGAGAAACCCTATGAGTGTAATGAGTGT
GGGAAGACCTTCAGGCAAACCTCCCAGCTCATTGTTCATCTCAGAACCCACACAGGGGAAAAGCCCTATG
AATGCAGTGAGTGTGGAAAGGCCTATAGGCACAGCTCCCATCTCATTCAACACCAGAGACTCCATAATGG
GGAGAAACCCTATAAATGTAATGAATGTGCAAAAGCTTTTAATCAGAGCTCCAAACTCTTCGACCACCAG
AGAACCCATACTGGGGAGAAACCTTATGAATGTAAGGAGTGTGGGGCGGCCTTTAGTCGGAGTAAAAATC
TTGTTCGACATCAGTTTCTGCACACTGGTAAGAAACCTTATAAGTGTAATGAATGTGGGAGAGCATTCTG
TTCCAATAGAAATCTCATTGACCATCAGAGAACCCACACTGGGGAGAAGCCTTATAAATGTAATGAATGT
GGCAAAGCCTTCAGTCGGAGTAAATGTCTTATTCGACATCAGAGCCTCCACACTGGGGAAAAGCCATACA
AATGTAGTGAATGTGGGAAAGCCTTCAATCAGATCTCTCAACTTGTTGAACATGAGCGAATTCATACTGG
AGAAAAACCATTTAAGTGTAGTGAGTGTGGTAAGGCATTCGGTCTGAGTAAATGTCTTATTCGGCACCAG
AGGCTTCACACAAGTGAAAAGCCCTATAAATGCAATGAGTGTGGAAAATCCTTCAATCAAAACTCATACC
TCATTATACACCAGAGAATTCACACTGGTGAGAAACCCTATGAATGTAATGAGTGTGGGAAGGTCTTCAG
TTATAATTCTAGTCTTATGGTACATCAGAGAACCCATACTGGGGAAAAACCCTATAAATGCAATAGTTGT
GGGAAAGCCTTTAGTGACAGCTCACAGCTTACTGTGCACCAGAGAGTCCACACTGGAGAAAAACCTTATG
AATGTATTGAGTGTGGGAAAGCCTTTAGTCAGCGTTCCACTTTTAATCACCACCAGCGAACTCATGCTGG
AGAGAAGCCCTCAGGTCTGGCTCGGTCATCTTCTTAGTAATGAACTAGTCCGTAACTTGAAAGTATTTCG
ATTTCTTGGCTTTATATATCTTGTGGAAAGGACGAGTCTTAATGAGGTGTGTATACTGTACGCGTTAAGT
CGACAATCAACCTCTGGATTACAAAATTTGTGAAAGATTGACTGGTATTCTTAACTATGTTGCTCCTTTT
ACGCTATGTGGATACGCTGCTTTAATGCCTTTGTATCATGCTATTGCTTCCCGTATGGCTTTCATTTTCT
CCTCCTTGTATAAATCCTGGTTGCTGTCTCTTTATGAGGAGTTGTGGCCCGTTGTCAGGCAACGTGGCGT
GGTGTGCACTGTGTTTGCTGACGCAACCCCCACTGGTTGGGGCATTGCCACCACCTGTCAGCTCCTTTCC
GGGACTTTCGCTTTCCCCCTCCCTATTGCCACGGCGGAACTCATCGCCGCCTGCCTTGCCCGCTGCTGGA
CAGGGGCTCGGCTGTTGGGCACTGACAATTCCGTGGTGTTGTCGGGGAAATCATCGTCCTTTCCTTGGCT
GCTCGCCTGTGTTGCCACCTGGATTCTGCGCGGGACGTCCTTCTGCTACGTCCCTTCGGCCCTCAATCCA
GCGGACCTTCCTTCCCGCGGCCTGCTGCCGGCTCTGCGGCCTCTTCCGCGTCTTCGCCTTCGCCCTCAGA
CGAGTCGGATCTCCCTTTGGGCCGCCTCCCCGCGTCGACTTTAAGACCAATGACTTACAAGGCAGCTGTA
GATCTTAGCCACTTTTTAAAAGAAAAGGGGGGACTGGAAGGGCTAATTCACTCCCAACGAAGACAAGATC
TGCTTTTTGCTTGTACTGGGTCTCTCTGGTTAGACCAGATCTGAGCCTGGGAGCTCTCTGGCTAACTAGG
GAACCCACTGCTTAAGCCTCAATAAAGCTTGCCTTGAGTGCTTCAAGTAGTGTGTGCCCGTCTGTTGTGT
GACTCTGGTAACTAGAGATCCCTCAGACCCTTTTAGTCAGTGTGGAAAATCTCTAGCAGTACGTATAGTA
GTTCATGTCATCTTATTATTCAGTATTTATAACTTGCAAAGAAATGAATATCAGAGAGTGAGAGGAACTT
GTTTATTGCAGCTTATAATGGTTACAAATAAAGCAATAGCATCACAAATTTCACAAATAAAGCATTTTTT
TCACTGCATTCTAGTTGTGGTTTGTCCAAACTCATCAATGTATCTTATCATGTCTGGCTCTAGCTATCCC
GCCCCTAACTCCGCCCATCCCGCCCCTAACTCCGCCCAGTTCCGCCCATTCTCCGCCCCATGGCTGACTA
ATTTTTTTTATTTATGCAGAGGCCGAGGCCGCCTCGGCCTCTGAGCTATTCCAGAAGTAGTGAGGAGGCT
TTTTTGGAGGCCTAGGGACGTACCCAATTCGCCCTATAGTGAGTCGTATTACGCGCGCTCACTGGCCGTC
GTTTTACAACGTCGTGACTGGGAAAACCCTGGCGTTACCCAACTTAATCGCCTTGCAGCACATCCCCCTT
TCGCCAGCTGGCGTAATAGCGAAGAGGCCCGCACCGATCGCCCTTCCCAACAGTTGCGCAGCCTGAATGG
CGAATGGG
[124 nt withheld, positions 7289-7412]
C
[91 nt withheld, positions 7414-7504]
A
[49 nt withheld, positions 7506-7554]
CCTTTGACGTTGGAGTCCACGTTCTTT
[37 nt withheld, positions 7582-7618]
ACCCTATCTCGGTCTATTCTTTTGATTTATAAGGGATTTTGCCGATTTCGGCCTATTGGTTAAAAAATGA
GCTGATTTAACAAAAATTTAACGCGAATTTTAACAAAATATTAACGCTTACAATTTAGGTGGCACTTTTC
GGGGAAATGTGCGCGGAACCCCTATTTGTTTATTTTTCTAAATACATTCAAATATGTATCCGCTCATGAG
ACAATAACCCTGATAAATGCTTCAATAATATTGAAAAAGGAAGAGTATGAGTATTCAACATTTCCGTGTC
GCCCTTATTCCCTTTTTTGCGGCATTTTGCCTTCCTGTTTTTGCTCACCCAGAAACGCTGGTGAAAGTAA
AAGATGCTGAAGATCAGTTGGGTGCACGAGTGGGTTACATCGAACTGGATCTCAACAGCGGTAAGATCCT
TGAGAGTTTTCGCCCCGAAGAACGTTTTCCAATGATGAGCACTTTTAAAGTTCTGCTATGTGGCGCGGTA
TTATCCCGTATTGACGCCGGGCAAGAGCAACTCGGTCGCCGCATACACTATTCTCAGAATGACTTGGTTG
AGTACTCACCAGTCACAGAAAAGCATCTTACGGATGGCATGACAGTAAGAGAATTATGCAGTGCTGCCAT
AACCATGAGTGATAACACTGCGGCCAACTTACTTCTGACAACGATCGGAGGACCGAAGGAGCTAACCGCT
TTTTTGCACAACATGGGGGATCATGTAACTCGCCTTGATCGTTGGGAACCGGAGCTGAATGAAGCCATAC
CAAACGACGAGCGTGACACCACGATGCCTGTAGCAATGGCAACAACGTTGCGCAAACTATTAACTGGCGA
ACTACTTACTCTAGCTTCCCGGCAACAATTAATAGACTGGATGGAGGCGGATAAAGTTGCAGGACCACTT
CTGCGCTCGGCCCTTCCGGCTGGCTGGTTTATTGCTGATAAATCTGGAGCCGGTGAGCGTGGGTCTCGCG
GTATCATTGCAGCACTGGGGCCAGATGGTAAGCCCTCCCGTATCGTAGTTATCTACACGACGGGGAGTCA
GGCAACTATGGATGAACGAAATAGACAGATCGCTGAGATAGGTGCCTCACTGATTAAGCATTGGTAACTG
TCAGACCAAGTTTACTCATATATACTTTAGATTGATTTAAAACTTCATTTTTAATTTAAAAGGATCTAGG
TGAAGATCCTTTTTGATAATCTCATGACCAAAATCCCTTAACGTGAGTTTTCGTTCCACTGAGCGTCAGA
CCCCGTAGAAAAGATCAAAGGATCTTCTTGAGATCCTTTTTTTCTGCGCGTAATCTGCTGCTTGCAAACA
AAAAAACCACCGCTACCAGCGGTGGTTTGTTTGCCGGATCAAGAGCTACCAACTCTTTTTCCGAAGGTAA
CTGGCTTCAGCAGAGCGCAGATACCAAATACTGTTCTTCTAGTGTAGCCGTAGTTAGGCCACCACTTCAA
GAACTCTGTAGCACCGCCTACATACCTCGCTCTGCTAATCCTGTTACCAGTGGCTGCTGCCAGTGGCGAT
AAGTCGTGTCTTACCGGGTTGGACTCAAGACGATAGTTACCGGATAAGGCGCAGCGGTCGGGCTGAACGG
GGGGTTCGTGCACACAGCCCAGCTTGGAGCGAACGACCTACACCGAACTGAGATACCTACAGCGTGAGCT
ATGAGAAAGCGCCACGCTTCCCGAAGGGAGAAAGGCGGACAGGTATCCGGTAAGCGGCAGGGTCGGAACA
GGAGAGCGCACGAGGGAGCTTCCAGGGGGAAACGCCTGGTATCTTTATAGTCCTGTCGGGTTTCGCCACC
TCTGACTTGAGCGTCGATTTTTGTGATGCTCGTCAGGGGGGCGGAGCCTATGGAAAAACGCCAGCAACGC
GGCCTTTTTACGGTTCCTGGCCTTTTGCTGGCCTTTTGCTCACATGTTCTTTCCTGCGTTATCCCCTGAT
TCTGTGGATAACCGTATTACCGCCTTTGAGTGAGCTGATACCGCTCGCCGCAGCCGAACGACCGAGCGCA
GCGAGTCAGTGAGCGAGGAAGCGGAAGAGCGCCCAATACGCAAACCGCCTCTCCCCGCGCGTTGGCCGAT
TCATTAATGCAGCTGGCACGACAGGTTTCCCGACTGGAAAGCGGGCAGTGAGCGCAACGCAATTAATGTG
AGTTAGCTCACTCATTAGGCACCCCAGGCTTTACACTTTATGCTTCCGGCTCGTATGTTGTGTGGAATTG
TGAGCGGATAACAATTTCACACAGGAAACAGCTATGACCATGATTACGCCAAGCGCGCAATTAACCCTCA
CTAAAGGGAACAAAAGCTGGAGCTGCAAGC
Features (pLannotate 1.2.2; 31 found; start..end, strand, type, name):
      5..231     +  promoter       RSV promoter: Rous sarcoma virus enhancer/promoter
    232..412     +  LTR            5' LTR (truncated): truncated 5' long terminal repeat (LTR) from HIV-1
    459..584     +  misc_feature   HIV-1 Ψ: packaging signal of human immunodeficiency virus type 1
    568..931     +  CDS            HIV-1 gag (fragment): gag protein from human immunodeficiency virus 1; gag
   1077..1310    +  misc_feature   RRE: The Rev response element (RRE) of HIV-1 allows for Rev-dependent mRNA export from the nucleus to the cytoplasm.
   1687..1713    +  CDS            Rev (fragment): human immunodeficiency virus 1 (HIV-1) Rev protein; rev; enhances nuclear export of unspliced and incompletely spliced viral mRNAs
   1720..1743    +  promoter       SV40 promoter (fragment): SV40 early promoter
   1744..1815    +  promoter       SV40 promoter (fragment): SV40 enhancer and early promoter
   1839..1974    +  rep_origin     SV40 ori: SV40 origin of replication
   2020..2616    +  CDS            PuroR (fragment): puromycin N-acetyltransferase; pac from Streptomyces; confers resistance to puromycin
   2665..2782    +  misc_feature   cPPT/CTS: central polypurine tract and central termination sequence of HIV-1
   2847..2913    +  CDS            small t antigen (fragment): SV40 (simian virus 40) small t antigen
   2920..4098    +  promoter       EF-1α promoter: strong constitutive promoter for human elongation factor EF-1α
   4115..4657    +  CDS            ZNF852 (fragment): ZN852_HUMAN - Experimental evidence at protein level: Swiss-Prot protein existence level 1. May be involved in transcriptional regulation. From Homo sapiens (Human).
   5720..5773    +  promoter       U6 promoter (fragment): RNA polymerase III promoter for human U6 snRNA
   5815..6403    +  misc_feature   WPRE: woodchuck hepatitis virus posttranscriptional regulatory element
   6454..6473    +  misc_feature   cPPT/CTS (fragment): central polypurine tract and central termination sequence of HIV-1
   6475..6708    +  LTR            3' LTR (ΔU3): self-inactivating 3' long terminal repeat (LTR) from HIV-1
   6786..6907    +  polyA_signal   SV40 poly(A) signal: SV40 polyadenylation signal
   6947..7082    +  rep_origin     SV40 ori: SV40 origin of replication
   7103..7121    -  promoter       T7 promoter: promoter for bacteriophage T7 RNA polymerase
   7129..7284    +  CDS            lacZα (fragment): LacZα fragment of β-galactosidase; lacZ fragment
   7289..7717    +  rep_origin     f1 ori (sequence partly withheld): f1 bacteriophage origin of replication; arrow indicates direction of (+) strand synthesis
   7770..7874    +  promoter       AmpR promoter: bla
   7875..8735    +  CDS            AmpR: β-lactamase; bla; confers resistance to ampicillin, carbenicillin, and related antibiotics
   8906..9494    +  rep_origin     ori: high-copy-number ColE1/pMB1/pBR322/pUC origin of replication
   9677..9769    +  CDS            lacI (fragment): lac repressor; lacI; The lac repressor binds to the lac operator to inhibit transcription in E. coli. This inhibition can be relieved by adding lactose or isopropyl-β-D-thiogalactopyranoside (IPTG).
   9782..9803    +  protein_bind   CAP binding site: CAP binding activates transcription in the presence of cAMP. E. coli catabolite activator protein
   9818..9848    +  promoter       lac promoter: promoter for the E. coli lac operon
   9856..9872    +  protein_bind   lac operator: The lac repressor binds to the lac operator to inhibit transcription in E. coli. This inhibition can be relieved by adding lactose or isopropyl-β-D-thiogalactopyranoside (IPTG). lac repressor encoded by lacI
   9917..9935    +  promoter       T3 promoter: promoter for bacteriophage T3 RNA polymerase
