[The description below was written by a language model from this plasmid's Addgene catalogue record and pLannotate feature annotations shown in this document.]
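Description:
TFORF0485 is a third-generation-style, self-inactivating lentiviral expression plasmid built on the pLX_TRC317 backbone and carrying the human zinc-finger gene ZNF852 as its open reading frame. It belongs to a barcoded transcription factor ORF collection. Each member pairs one transcription factor with a unique 24-bp barcode so that the factor can be identified by sequencing when many constructs are pooled in an overexpression screen, such as those used to find drivers of directed differentiation. In bacteria the plasmid replicates from a high-copy ColE1/pUC-type origin and is selected with ampicillin through the bla gene. An f1 origin and remnants of a lac/lacZα cloning region flanked by T3 and T7 promoters are also present. The depositor notes that recombination can occur during propagation, as is common for LTR-containing vectors.

The viral genome is transcribed from an RSV promoter fused to a truncated HIV-1 5' LTR. Downstream lie the Ψ packaging signal with a gag fragment, the Rev response element for nuclear export of the full-length RNA, and a cPPT/CTS that aids nuclear import. Within the transfer cassette, an SV40 early promoter drives puromycin N-acetyltransferase for selection of transduced mammalian cells. A separate EF-1α promoter drives constitutive expression of ZNF852. The annotation software matched only the first part of the ORF to the reference protein, although the catalogue lists a 1,694-bp insert. The barcode is not annotated as a feature, so its position is not stated in the record. A WPRE follows the ORF to enhance transcript stability and expression. The cassette ends in a ΔU3 3' LTR, which inactivates the viral promoter after integration, followed by an SV40 polyadenylation signal.
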