Addgene plasmid #143219: TFORF0485
Purpose: Lentiviral vector for overexpressing transcription factor ORFs with unique 24-bp barcodes. Barcodes facilitate identification of transcription factors in pooled screens.
Depositing lab: Feng Zhang. Depositing organization: Broad Institute. Publication: A transcription factor atlas of directed differentiation. Joung J, Ma S, Tay T, Geiger-Schuller KR, Kirchgatterer PC, Verdine VK, Guo B, Arias-Garcia MA, Allen WE, Singh A, Kuksenko O, Abudayyeh OO, Gootenberg JS, Fu Z, Macrae RK, Buenrostro JD, Regev A, Zhang F. Cell. 2023 Jan 5;186(1):209-229.e26. doi: 10.1016/j.cell.2022.11.026. PubMed 36608654.
Backbone
  Vector backbone: pLX_TRC317
  Backbone manufacturer: Broad Institute Genetic Perturbation Platform
  Backbone size w/o insert (bp): 8264
  Vector type: Mammalian Expression, Lentiviral
  Selectable markers: Puromycin
Growth in bacteria
  Bacterial resistance: Ampicillin, 100 μg/mL
  Growth temperature: 37°C
  Growth strain: NEB Stable
  Copy number: High Copy
Gene/Insert
  Gene/Insert name: ZNF852
  Species: H. sapiens (human)
  Insert size (bp): 1694
  Entrez Gene: ZNF852
  Promoter: EF1a
  Cloning method: Unknown
  Sequencing primers: 5′ GGGTGGAGACTGAAGTTAGGCCAG; 3′ CACATAGCGTAAAAGGAGCAACATAG
Terms and licenses: Academic/Nonprofit Terms; Industry Terms: Not Available to Industry
Depositor comments: NM_001287349 . The transcription factor ORF portion of this plasmid was synthesized by Genewiz. Please test multiple small colonies in case of plasmid recombination. To make this collection available in a timely manner, a portion of this collection was not fully sequenced by Addgene. If an Addgene verified full plasmid sequence is not available, please contact us prior to placing an order to request the full sequence.
How to cite: TFORF0485 was a gift from Feng Zhang (Addgene plasmid # 143219 ; http://n2t.net/addgene:143219 ; RRID:Addgene_143219)
