>Addgene plasmid #143219 | TFORF0485 | depositor partial sequence | sequence record 281795 | Insert
ACCGCCACCATGGTCAGGCCCCAGGATACTGTGGCGTATGAGGACCTGTCTGAGGACTATACTCAGAAGA
AATGGAAAGGTCTCGCACTCAGTCAGAGAGCCCTGCACTGGAACATGATGCTGGAAAATGACCGTAGCAT
GGCTTCTTTGGGTAGGAACATGATGGAGAGTTCAGAGCTGACTCCGAAGCAGGAAATTTTTAAAGGATCA
GAGTCATCTAATAGCACATCAGGGGGACTCTTTGGGGTGGTTCCTGGGGGAACAGAGACTGGAGATGTTT
GTGAAGATACCTTCAAAGAGTTAGAAGGACAACCCTCAAATGAAGAAGGGAGCAGACTAGAAAGTGATTT
CTTGGAAATAATAGATGAGGATAAGAAAAAATCCACAAAAGACAGATATGAGGAATATAAGGAAGTTGAG
GAACATCCACCTCTGTCTTCCAGTCCTGTTGAACATGAAGGAGTTTTAAAGGGACAGAAATCCTATCGAT
GTGATGAATGTGGCAAAGCTTTTTATTGGAGTTCGCACCTCATTGGTCATCGGAGAATCCACACTGGAGA
GAAACCCTATGAGTGTAATGAGTGTGGGAAGACCTTCAGGCAAACCTCCCAGCTCATTGTTCATCTCAGA
ACCCACACAGGGGAAAAGCCCTATGAATGCAGTGAGTGTGGAAAGGCCTATAGGCACAGCTCCCATCTCA
TTCAACACCAGAGACTCCATAATGGGGAGAAACCCTATAAATGTAATGAATGTGCAAAAGCTTTTAATCA
GAGCTCCAAACTCTTCGACCACCAGAGAACCCATACTGGGGAGAAACCTTATGAATGTAAGGAGTGTGGG
GCGGCCTTTAGTCGGAGTAAAAATCTTGTTCGACATCAGTTTCTGCACACTGGTAAGAAACCTTATAAGT
GTAATGAATGTGGGAGAGCATTCTGTTCCAATAGAAATCTCATTGACCATCAGAGAACCCACACTGGGGA
GAAGCCTTATAAATGTAATGAATGTGGCAAAGCCTTCAGTCGGAGTAAATGTCTTATTCGACATCAGAGC
CTCCACACTGGGGAAAAGCCATACAAATGTAGTGAATGTGGGAAAGCCTTCAATCAGATCTCTCAACTTG
TTGAACATGAGCGAATTCATACTGGAGAAAAACCATTTAAGTGTAGTGAGTGTGGTAAGGCATTCGGTCT
GAGTAAATGTCTTATTCGGCACCAGAGGCTTCACACAAGTGAAAAGCCCTATAAATGCAATGAGTGTGGA
AAATCCTTCAATCAAAACTCATACCTCATTATACACCAGAGAATTCACACTGGTGAGAAACCCTATGAAT
GTAATGAGTGTGGGAAGGTCTTCAGTTATAATTCTAGTCTTATGGTACATCAGAGAACCCATACTGGGGA
AAAACCCTATAAATGCAATAGTTGTGGGAAAGCCTTTAGTGACAGCTCACAGCTTACTGTGCACCAGAGA
GTCCACACTGGAGAAAAACCTTATGAATGTATTGAGTGTGGGAAAGCCTTTAGTCAGCGTTCCACTTTTA
ATCACCACCAGCGAACTCATGCTGGAGAGAAGCCCTCAGGTCTGGCTCGGTCATCTTCTTAGTAATGAAC
TAGTCCGTAACTTGAAAGTATTTCGATTTCTTGGCTTTATATATCTTGTGGAAAGGACGAGTCTTAATGA
GGTGTGTATACTGT
