>Addgene plasmid #143219 | TFORF0485 | depositor partial sequence | sequence record 281796 | Barcode
GTCTTAATGAGGTGTGTATACTGT
